Addgene plasmid #202241: pBC082
Purpose: Level 2 for strain-specific barcode DNA tag with bc109 through Tn7 bacterial insertion, Gentamicin selectable marker and GFP fluorescent marker
Depositing lab: Paul Schulze-Lefert. Depositing organization: Max Planck Institute for Plant Breeding Research. Publication: Chromosomal barcodes for simultaneous tracking of near-isogenic bacterial strains in plant microbiota. Ordon J, Thouin J, Nakano RT, Ma KW, Zhang P, Huettel B, Garrido-Oter R, Schulze-Lefert P. Nat Microbiol. 2024 Apr;9(4):1117-1129. doi: 10.1038/s41564-024-01619-8. Epub 2024 Mar 19. PubMed 38503974.
Backbone
  Vector backbone: pBCC090
  Vector type: Bacterial Expression
  Selectable markers: Gentamicin
Growth in bacteria
  Bacterial resistance: Kan + DAP
  Growth temperature: 37°C
  Growth strain: E.coli BW29427
  Growth instructions: Requires media that contains DAP. A supplement
  Copy number: Low Copy
Gene/Insert
  Gene/Insert name: bc109
  Species: Synthetic
  Cloning method: Restriction Enzyme; 5′ cloning site unknown (unknown if destroyed)
Terms and licenses: Academic/Nonprofit Terms; Industry Terms: Not Available to Industry
Depositor comments: This plasmid can be transformed into E. coli BW29427 supplemented with 50 µg/mL of diaminopimelic acid (DAP) or any Pir1 strain. Please visit https://doi.org/10.1101/2023.04.20.537712 for bioRxiv preprint.
How to cite: pBC082 was a gift from Paul Schulze-Lefert (Addgene plasmid # 202241 ; http://n2t.net/addgene:202241 ; RRID:Addgene_202241)
