[The description below was written by a language model from this plasmid's Addgene catalogue record and pLannotate feature annotations shown in this document.]
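Description:
pBC082 is a 6,971-nt bacterial mini-Tn7 delivery plasmid, described as a "Level 2" assembly built on the pBCC090 backbone. It inserts a strain-specific synthetic DNA barcode (bc109) into bacterial chromosomes. It behaves as a conditional suicide vector. Replication depends on the R6K γ origin, which needs the pi initiator protein, so the plasmid is maintained at low copy only in pir-carrying E. coli hosts such as the diaminopimelic acid-auxotrophic strain BW29427. The backbone outside the transposon ends carries kanamycin resistance (aphA1) and an incP oriT for conjugative transfer into recipient bacteria. It also carries a sacB cassette with its native promoter, which confers sucrose sensitivity and allows counter-selection against cells that retain the backbone.

The cargo lies between the Tn7R and Tn7L ends and is insulated by lambda t0 and rrnB T1 terminators. It includes a gentamicin acetyltransferase gene driven by the class 1 integron Pc promoter. This gene is flanked by FRT sites, so FLP recombinase could excise the marker after integration. Next comes a tac promoter with a lac operator driving a fluorescent protein. The annotation software labels this hfriFP, while the catalogue entry describes it as a GFP marker. The bc109 barcode is not annotated in the feature table; it may sit in the unannotated stretch between the downstream terminator and Tn7L, but the record does not state its position. No Tn7 transposase genes are annotated, so transposition functions would presumably have to be supplied separately.

According to the associated publication title, such barcoded insertions are used to track near-isogenic bacterial strains simultaneously within plant microbiota. Gentamicin resistance and fluorescence help identify integrants.
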