Features (pLannotate 1.2.2; 21 found; start..end, strand, type, name):
     85..284     -  mobile_element Tn7R (fragment): mini-Tn7 element (right end of the Tn7 transposon) Tn7
    308..402     +  terminator     lambda t0 terminator: transcription terminator from phage lambda
    412..441     +  CDS            CmR (fragment): chloramphenicol acetyltransferase confers resistance to chloramphenicol
    504..590     +  terminator     rrnB T1 terminator: Escherichia coli rrnB; transcription terminator T1 from the E. coli rrnB gene
    623..670     -  protein_bind   FRT: FLP-mediated recombination occurs in the 8-bp core sequence TCTAGAAA (Turan and Bode, 2011). FLP recombinase from the Saccharomyces cerevisiae 2μ plasmid
    711..739     +  promoter       Pc promoter: intI1 (promoter lies within the coding sequence); class 1 integron promoter
    928..1461    +  CDS            GmR: gentamycin acetyltransferase; aacC1; confers resistance to gentamycin
   1591..1624    -  protein_bind   FRT (minimal): supports FLP-mediated excision but not integration (Turan and Bode, 2011) FLP recombinase from the Saccharomyces cerevisiae 2μ plasmid
   1666..1694    +  promoter       tac promoter: strong E. coli promoter; hybrid between the trp and lac UV5 promoters
   1702..1718    +  protein_bind   lac operator: The lac repressor binds to the lac operator to inhibit transcription in E. coli. This inhibition can be relieved by adding lactose or isopropyl-β-D-thiogalactopyranoside (IPTG). lac repressor encoded by lacI
   1741..2454    +  CDS            hfriFP: hfriFP is a fluorescent protein published in 2013, derived from Herbaspirillum frisingense.
   2477..2571    +  terminator     lambda t0 terminator: transcription terminator from phage lambda
   2975..3140    -  mobile_element Tn7L: mini-Tn7 element (left end of the Tn7 transposon) Tn7
   3183..3628    +  promoter       sacB promoter: sacR; sacB promoter and control region
   3629..5050    +  CDS            SacB: secreted levansucrase that renders bacterial growth sensitive to sucrose; Bacillus subtilis sacB; negative selection marker
   5098..5122    +  CDS            lacZα (fragment): LacZα fragment of β-galactosidase; lacZ fragment
   5133..5227    +  terminator     lambda t0 terminator: transcription terminator from phage lambda
   5359..6171    +  CDS            aphA1: KKA1_ECOLX - Also known as nptI. Protein inferred from homology: Swiss-Prot protein existence level 3. Resistance to kanamycin and structurally-related aminoglycosides, including amikacin. From Escherichia coli.
   6341..6449    +  oriT           oriT: incP origin of transfer
   6460..6848    +  rep_origin     R6K γ ori: γ replication origin from E. coli plasmid R6K; requires the R6K initiator protein pi for replication
   6879..6965    -  terminator     rrnB T1 terminator: Escherichia coli rrnB; transcription terminator T1 from the E. coli rrnB gene
>Addgene plasmid #202241 | pBC082 | addgene full sequence | sequence record 420619 | Addgene NGS Result
TTAATTAAAGCGGATAACAATTTCACACAGGAGGCCGCCTAGGCCGCGGCCGCGCGAATTTGCCGAATTC
GGATCCGGAGGGAGTGTGGGCGGACAATAAAGTCTTAAACTGAACAAAATAGATCTAAACTATGACAATA
AAGTCTTAAACTAGACAGAATAGTTGTAAACTGAAATCAGTCCAGTTATGCTGTGAAAAAGCATACTGGA
CTTTTGTTATGGCTAAAGCAAACTCTTCATTTTCTGAAGTGCAAATTGCCCGTCGTATTAAAGAGGGGCG
TGGCGCTGCAAGAATTCAAGCTTGGAGGACTCCTGTTGATAGATCCAGTAATGACCTCAGAACTCCATCT
GGATTTGTTCAGAACGCTCGGTTGCCGCCGGGCGTTTTTTATTGGTGAGAATCCAAGCTAGACTGCGATG
AGTGGCAGGGCGGGGCGTAATTTCTTAAGGCAGTTATTGGTGCCCTTAAACGCCTGGGGTAATGACTCTC
TAGCTTGAGGCATCAAATAAAACGAAAGGCTCAGTCGAAAGACTGGGCCTTTCGTTTTATCTGTTGTTTG
TCGGTGAACGCTCTCCTGAGTAGGACAAATCCGCCCGCCGCTGCAAGAATTCAAGCTTGGAGGAAGTTCC
TATACTTTCTAGAGAATAGGAACTTCGGAATAGGAACTTCAAGATCCCCTGATTCCCTTTGTCAACAGCA
ATGGATCGAATTGACATAAGCCTGTTCGGTTCGTAAACTGTAATGCAAGTAGCGTATGCGCTCACGCAAC
TGGTCCAGAACCTTGACCGAACGCAGCGGTGGTAACGGCGCAGTGGCGGTTTTCATGGCTTGTTATGACT
GTTTTTTTGTACAGTCTATGCCTCGGGCATCCAAGCAGCAAGCGCGTTACGCCGTGGGTCGATGTTTGAT
GTTATGGAGCAGCAACGATGTTACGCAGCAGCAACGATGTTACGCAGCAGGGCAGTCGCCCTAAAACAAA
GTTAGGTGGCTCAAGTATGGGCATCATTCGCACATGTAGGCTCGGCCCTGACCAAGTCAAATCCATGCGG
GCTGCTCTTGATCTTTTCGGTCGTGAGTTCGGAGACGTAGCCACCTACTCCCAACATCAGCCGGACTCCG
ATTACCTCGGGAACTTGCTCCGTAGTAAGACATTCATCGCGCTTGCTGCCTTCGACCAAGAAGCGGTTGT
TGGCGCTCTCGCGGCTTACGTTCTGCCCAAGTTTGAGCAGCCGCGTAGTGAGATCTATATCTATGATCTC
GCAGTCTCCGGCGAGCACCGGAGGCAGGGCATTGCCACCGCGCTCATCAATCTCCTCAAGCATGAGGCCA
ACGCGCTTGGTGCTTATGTGATCTACGTGCAAGCAGATTACGGTGACGATCCCGCAGTGGCTCTCTATAC
AAAGTTGGGCATACGGGAAGAAGTGATGCACTTTGATATCGACCCAAGTACCGCCACCTAACAATTCGTT
CAAGCCGAGATCGGCTTCCCGGCCGCGGAGTTGTTCGGTAAATTGTCACAACGCCGCGGCCAATTCGATC
TAGAATTCCATTGAGTAAGTTTTTAAGCACATCAGCTTCAAAAGCGCTCTGAAGTTCCTATACTTTCTAG
AGAATAGGAACTTCGGAATAGGTACTTCCGCTACTAGAATTCGAGCGGGGAATTCTTGACAATTAATCAT
CGGCTCGTATAATGTGTGGAATTGTGAGCGGATAACAATTTTCACACAGGAAACAGCTAAATGCGTAAAG
GAGAAGAACTTTTCACTGGAGTTGTCCCAATTCTTGTTGAATTAGATGGTGATGTTAATGGGCACAAATT
TTCTGTCAGTGGAGAGGGTGAAGGTGATGCAACATACGGAAAACTTACCCTTAAATTTATTTGCACTACT
GGAAAACTACCTGTTCCATGGCCAACACTTGTCACTACTTTCGGTTATGGTGTTCAATGCTTTGCGAGAT
ACCCAGATCATATGAAACAGCATGACTTTTTCAAGAGTGTCATGCCCGAAGGTTATGTACAGGAAAGAAC
TATATTTTTCAAAGATGACGGGAACTACAAGACACGTGCTGAAGTCAAGTTTGAAGGTGATACCCTTGTT
AATAGAATCGAGTTAAAAGGTATTGATTTTAAAGAAGATGGAAACATTCTTGGACACAAATTGGAATACA
ACTATAACTCACACAATGTATACATCATGGCAGACAAACAAAAGAATGGAATCAAAGTTAACTTCAAAAT
TAGACACAACATTGAAGATGGAAGCGTTCAACTAGCAGACCATTATCAACAAAATACTCCAATTGGCGAT
GGCCCTGTCCTTTTACCAGACAACCATTACCTGTCCACACAATCTGCCCTTTCGAAAGATCCCAACGAAA
AGAGAGACCACATGGTCCTTCTTGAGTTTGTAACAGCTGCTGGGATTACACATGGCATGGATGAACTATA
CAAATGAGCTTAATTAGCTGAGCTTGGACTCCTGTTGATAGATCCAGTAATGACCTCAGAACTCCATCTG
GATTTGTTCAGAACGCTCGGTTGCCGCCGGGCGTTTTTTATTGGTGAGAATCTCCCGCTTTACGAATTCC
CATGGGGAGCATGCGGAGTTACGTCATCCCCACCTTCCGCTGCGTTCTTCATCGATGCCCGCTTAGTGAT
ATGCTTAAAACTCCAAGCACAGCCTTCTCCCCATGGCAGCCTCGGCGAGGAGTGGGATATATCTCCGCAT
TATGATGACTAGACAGTTCGGCCTCCTGCTGGCGATCATTAATGCTAGATTCGAGAACTCGCTCAGTTGT
ACTTGCCATTAATGCGAAACGCTTGACGTCAGCCGACGGTTGTAGGCATGGGGATGCTGGTTGTCATTGC
CCCTCCTTCCTCTAAGTGATAAGGTTACTTCCTCTAAATGACCAAGCAGGGTATCTAATCCTGTTAACGC
TCGCTCAGAGAATTCGCATGCGGAGTCGAGGGAGAACCAGATAAGTGAAATCTAGTTCCAAACTATTTTG
TCATTTTTAATTTTCGTATTAGCTTACGACGCTACACCCAGTTCCCATCTATTTTGTCACTCTTCCCTAA
ATAATCCTTAAAAACTCCATTTCCACCCCTCCCAGTTCCCAACTATTTTGTCCGCCCACACGCTGAGCGA
ATTCCACGCTTGTGGAATTCCTCGAGGGAGTTCACATATACCTGCCGTTCACTATTATTTAGTGAAATGA
GATATTATGATATTTTCTGAATTGTGATTAAAAAGGCAACTTTATGCCCATGCAACAGAAACTATAAAAA
ATACAGAGAATGAAAAGAAACAGATAGATTTTTTAGTTCTTTAGGCCCGTAGTCTGCAAATCCTTTTATG
ATTTTCTATCAAACAAAAGAGGAAAATAGACCAGTTGCAATCCAAACGAGAGTCTAATAGAATGAGGTCG
AAAAGTAAATCGCGCGGGTTTGTTACTGATAAAGCAGGCAAGACCTAAAATGTGTAAAGGGCAAAGTGTA
TACTTTGGCGTCACCCCTTACATATTTTAGGTCTTTTTTTATTGTGCGTAACTAACTTGCCATCTTCAAA
CAGGAGGGCTGGAAGAAGCAGACCGCTAACACAGTACATAAAAAAGGAGACATGAACGATGAACATCAAA
AAGTTTGCAAAACAAGCAACAGTATTAACCTTTACTACCGCACTGCTGGCAGGAGGCGCAACTCAAGCGT
TTGCGAAAGAAACGAACCAAAAGCCATATAAGGAAACATACGGCATTTCCCATATTACACGCCATGATAT
GCTGCAAATCCCTGAACAGCAAAAAAATGAAAAATATCAAGTTCCTGAATTCGATTCGTCCACAATTAAA
AATATCTCTTCTGCAAAAGGCCTGGACGTTTGGGACAGCTGGCCATTACAAAACGCTGACGGCACTGTCG
CAAACTATCACGGCTACCACATCGTCTTTGCATTAGCCGGAGATCCTAAAAATGCGGATGACACATCGAT
TTACATGTTCTATCAAAAAGTCGGCGAAACTTCTATTGACAGCTGGAAAAACGCTGGCCGCGTCTTTAAA
GACAGCGACAAATTCGATGCAAATGATTCTATCCTAAAAGACCAAACACAAGAATGGTCAGGTTCAGCCA
CATTTACATCTGACGGAAAAATCCGTTTATTCTACACTGATTTCTCCGGTAAACATTACGGCAAACAAAC
ACTGACAACTGCACAAGTTAACGTATCAGCATCAGACAGCTCTTTGAACATCAACGGTGTAGAGGATTAT
AAATCAATCTTTGACGGTGACGGAAAAACGTATCAAAATGTACAGCAGTTCATCGATGAAGGCAACTACA
GCTCAGGCGACAACCATACGCTGAGAGATCCTCACTACGTAGAAGATAAAGGCCACAAATACTTAGTATT
TGAAGCAAACACTGGAACTGAAGATGGCTACCAAGGCGAAGAATCTTTATTTAACAAAGCATACTATGGC
AAAAGCACATCATTCTTCCGTCAAGAAAGTCAAAAACTTCTGCAAAGCGATAAAAAACGCACGGCTGAGT
TAGCAAACGGCGCTCTCGGTATGATTGAGCTAAACGATGATTACACACTGAAAAAAGTGATGAAACCGCT
GATTGCATCTAACACAGTAACAGATGAAATTGAACGCGCGAACGTCTTTAAAATGAACGGCAAATGGTAC
CTGTTCACTGACTCCCGCGGATCAAAAATGACGATTGACGGCATTACGTCTAACGATATTTACATGCTTG
GTTATGTTTCTAATTCTTTAACTGGCCCATACAAGCCGCTGAACAAAACTGGCCTTGTGTTAAAAATGGA
TCTTGATCCTAACGATGTAACCTTTACTTACTCACACTTCGCTGTACCTCAAGCGAAAGGAAACAATGTC
GTGATTACAAGCTATATGACAAACAGAGGATTCTACGCAGACAAACAATCAACGTTTGCGCCAAGCTTCC
TGCTGAACATCAAAGGCAAGAAAACATCTGTTGTCAAAGACAGCATCCTTGAACAAGGACAATTAACAGT
TAACAAATAAATTCGCTGAGCGAGGATGCACATGTGACCGAGGGAAGCTTGCGGCCGCGTCGTGACTGGG
AAAACCCTGGCGACTAGTCTTGGACTCCTGTTGATAGATCCAGTAATGACCTCAGAACTCCATCTGGATT
TGTTCAGAACGCTCGGTTGCCGCCGGGCGTTTTTTATTGGTGAGAATCCAGGGGTCCCCAATAATTACGA
TTTAAATTTGTGTCTCAAAATCTCTGATGTTACATTGCACAAGATAAAAATATATCATCATGAACAATAA
AACTGTCTGCTTACATAAACAGTAATACAAGGGGTGTTATGAGCCATATTCAGCGTGAAACGAGCTGTAG
CCGTCCGCGTCTGAACAGCAACATGGATGCGGATCTGTATGGCTATAAATGGGCGCGTGATAACGTGGGT
CAGAGCGGCGCGACCATTTATCGTCTGTATGGCAAACCGGATGCGCCGGAACTGTTTCTGAAACATGGCA
AAGGCAGCGTGGCGAACGATGTGACCGATGAAATGGTGCGTCTGAACTGGCTGACCGAATTTATGCCGCT
GCCGACCATTAAACATTTTATTCGCACCCCGGATGATGCGTGGCTGCTGACCACCGCGATTCCGGGCAAA
ACCGCGTTTCAGGTGCTGGAAGAATATCCGGATAGCGGCGAAAACATTGTGGATGCGCTGGCCGTGTTTC
TGCGTCGTCTGCATAGCATTCCGGTGTGCAACTGCCCGTTTAACAGCGATCGTGTGTTTCGTCTGGCCCA
GGCGCAGAGCCGTATGAACAACGGCCTGGTGGATGCGAGCGATTTTGATGATGAACGTAACGGCTGGCCG
GTGGAACAGGTGTGGAAAGAAATGCATAAACTGCTGCCGTTTAGCCCGGATAGCGTGGTGACCCACGGCG
ATTTTAGCCTGGATAACCTGATTTTCGATGAAGGCAAACTGATTGGCTGCATTGATGTGGGCCGTGTGGG
CATTGCGGATCGTTATCAGGATCTGGCCATTCTGTGGAACTGCCTGGGCGAATTTAGCCCGAGCCTGCAA
AAACGTCTGTTTCAGAAATATGGCATTGATAATCCGGATATGAACAAACTGCAATTTCATCTGATGCTGG
ATGAATTTTTCTAATAATTAATTGGACCGCGGTCCGCGCGTTGTCCTTTTCCGCTGCATAACCCTGCTTC
GGGGTCATTATAGCGATTTTTTCGGTATATCCATCCTTTTTCGCACGATATACAGGATTTTGCCAAAGGG
TTCGTGTAGACTTTCCTTGGTGTATCCAACGGCGTCAGCCGGGCAGGATAGGTGAAGTAGGCCCACCCGC
GAGCGGGTGTTCCTTCTTCACTGTCCCTTATTCGCACCTGGCGGTGCTCAACGGGAATCCTGCTCTGCGA
GGCTGGCCGTAGGCCGGCCGATCTGAAGATCAGCAGTTCAACCTGTTGATAGTACGTACTAAGCTCTCAT
GTTTCACGTACTAAGCTCTCATGTTTAACGTACTAAGCTCTCATGTTTAACGAACTAAACCCTCATGGCT
AACGTACTAAGCTCTCATGGCTAACGTACTAAGCTCTCATGTTTCACGTACTAAGCTCTCATGTTTGAAC
AATAAAATTAATATAAATCAGCAACTTAAATAGCCTCTAAGGTTTTAAGTTTTATAAGAAAAAAAAGAAT
ATATAAGGCTTTTAAAGCCTTTAAGGTTTAACGGTTGTGGACAACAAGCCAGGGATGTAACGCACTGAGA
AGCCCTTAGAGCCTCTCAAAGCAATTTTGAGTGACACAGGAACACTTAACGGCTGACATGGGGCGCGCCC
AGCTGTCTAGGGCGGCGGATTTGTCCTACTCAGGAGAGCGTTCACCGACAAACAACAGATAAAACGAAAG
GCCCAGTCTTTCGACTGAGCCTTTCGTTTTATTTGATGCCT
